>Addgene plasmid #145361 | pmCellFree_KA2_ZIKV E | addgene full sequence | sequence record 305938 | Addgene NGS Result
TCCTGCATCTTTTAATCAAATCCCAAGATGTGTATAAACGCGCCGGTATGTACAGGAAGAGGTTTATACT
AAACTGTTACATTGCAAACGTGGTTTCGTGTGCCAAGTGTGAAAACCGATGTTTAATCAAGGCTCTGACG
CATTTCTACAACCACGACTCCAAGTGTGTGGGTGAAGTCATGCATCTTTTAATCAAATCCCAAGATGTGT
ATAAACCACCAAACTGCCAAAAAATGAAAACTGTCGACAAGCTCTGTCCGTTTGCTGGCAACTGCAAGGG
TCTCAATCCTATTTGTAATTATTGAATAATAAAACAATTATAAATGTCAAATTTGTTTTTTATTAACGAT
ACAAACCAAACGCAACAAGAACATTTGTAGTATTATCTATAATTGAAAACGCGTAGTTATAATCGCTGAG
GTAATATTTAAAATCATTTTCAAATGATTCACAGTTAATTTGCGACAATATAATTTTATTTTCACATAAA
CTAGACGCCTTGTCGTCTTCTTCTTCGTATTCCTTCTCTTTTTCATTTTTCTCTTCATAAAAATTAACAT
AGTTATTATCGTATCCATATATGTATCTATCGTATAGAGTAAATTTTTTGTTGTCATAAATATATATGTC
TTTTTTAATGGGGTGTATAGTACCGCTGCGCATAGTTTTTCTGTAATTTACAACAGTGCTATTTTCTGGT
AGTTCTTCGGAGTGTGTTGCTTTAATTATTAAATTTATATAATCAATGAATTTGGGATCGTCGGTTTTGT
ACAATATGTTGCCGGCATAGTACGCAGCTTCTTCTAGTTCAATTACACCATTTTTTAGCAGCACCGGATT
AACATAACTTTCCAAAATGTTGTACGAACCGTTAAACAAAAACAGTTCACCTCCCTTTTCTATACTATTG
TCTGCGAGCAGTTGTTTGTTGTTAAAAATAACAGCCATTGTAATGAGACGCACAAACTAATATCACAAAC
TGGAAATGTCTATCAATATATAGTTGCTGATGGCCGGCCGTAATGAGACGCACAAACTAATATCACAAAC
TGGAAATGTCTATCAATATATAGTTGCTCTAGTTATTAATAGTAATCAATTACGGGGTCATTAGTTCATA
GCCCATATATGGAGTTCCGCGTTACATAACTTACGGTAAATGGCCCGCCTGGCTGACCGCCCAACGACCC
CCGCCCATTGACGTCAATAATGACGTATGTTCCCATAGTAACGCCAATAGGGACTTTCCATTGACGTCAA
TGGGTGGAGTATTTACGGTAAACTGCCCACTTGGCAGTACATCAAGTGTATCATATGCCAAGTACGCCCC
CTATTGACGTCAATGACGGTAAATGGCCCGCCTGGCATTATGCCCAGTACATGACCTTATGGGACTTTCC
TACTTGGCAGTACATCTACGTATTAGTCATCGCTATTACCATGCATGGTCGAGGTGAGCCCCACGTTCTG
CTTCACTCTCCCCATCTCCCCCCCCTCCCCACCCCCAATTTTGTATTTATTTATTTTTTAATTATTTTGT
GCAGCGATGGGGGCGGGGGGGGGGGGGGGGCGCGCGCCGGGGGGGGGGGGGGGGGGGGGGGGGGGGGGGG
GGGGGGGGCGGAGAGGTGCGGCGGCAGCCAATCAGAGCGGCGCGCTCCGAAAGTTTCCTTTTATGGCGAG
GCGGCGGCGGCGGCGGCCCTATAAAAAGCGAAGCGCGCGGCGGGCGGGAGTCGCTGCGCGCTGCCTTCGC
CCCGTGCCCCGCTCCGCCGCCGCCTCGCGCCGCCCGCCCCGGCTCTGACTGACCGCGTTACTCCCACAGG
TGAGCGGGCGGGACGGCCCTTCTCCTTCGGGCTGTAATTAGCGCTTGGTTTAATGACGGCTTGTTTCTTT
TCTGTGGCTGCGTGAAAGCCTTGAGGGGCTCCGGGAGGGCCCTTTGTGCGGGGGGAGCGGCTCGGGGCTG
TCCGCGGGGGGACGGCTGCCTTCGGGGGGGACGGGGCAGGGCGGGGTTCGGCTTCTGGCGTGTGACCGGC
GGCTCTAGAGCCTCTGCTAACCATGTTCATGCCTTCTTCTTTTTCCTACAGCTCCTGGGCAACGTGCTGG
TTATTGTGCTGTCTCATCATTTTGGCAAAGAATTGGATCGGACGTCTAATACGACTCACTATAGGGACAT
CTTAAGTTTATTTTATTTTATTTTATTTTATTTTATTTTATTTTATTTTATTTTATTTTATTTTATTTAA
CCATGACAGTAATGTATAAAGTCTGTAAAGACATTAAACACGTAAGTGAAACCATGGGCACCTCTGGTCA
CCACCATCACCACCATCACCACGGCACAAGCAAGGGCGAGGAGGATAACATGGCCATCATCAAGGAGTTC
ATGCGCTTCAAGGTGCACATGGAGGGCTCCGTGAACGGCCACGAGTTCGAGATCGAGGGCGAGGGCGAGG
GCCGCCCCTACGAGGGCACCCAGACCGCCAAGCTGAAGGTGACCAAGGGTGGCCCCCTGCCCTTCGCCTG
GGACATCCTGTCCCCTCAGTTCATGTACGGCTCCAAGGCCTACGTGAAGCACCCCGCCGACATCCCCGAC
TACTTGAAGCTGTCCTTCCCCGAGGGCTTCAAGTGGGAGCGCGTGATGAACTTCGAGGACGGCGGCGTGG
TGACCGTGACCCAGGACTCCTCCCTGCAGGACGGCGAGTTCATCTACAAGGTGAAGCTGCGCGGCACCAA
CTTCCCCTCCGACGGCCCCGTAATGCAGAAGAAGACTATGGGCTGGGAGGCCTCCTCCGAGCGGATGTAC
CCCGAGGACGGCGCCCTGAAGGGCGAGATCAAGCAGAGGCTGAAGCTGAAGGACGGCGGCCACTACGACG
CTGAGGTCAAGACCACCTACAAGGCCAAGAAGCCCGTGCAGCTGCCCGGCGCCTACAACGTCAACATCAA
GTTGGACATCACCTCCCACAACGAGGACTACACCATCGTGGAACAGTACGAACGCGCCGAGGGCCGCCAC
TCCACCGGCGGCATGGACGAGCTGTACAAGCTGGAGGTGCTCTTCCAGGGTCCGACAAGTTTGTACAAAA
AAGCAGGCTTCATCAGGTGCATTGGAGTCAGCAATAGAGACTTCGTGGAGGGCATGTCAGGTGGGACCTG
GGTTGATGTTGTCTTGGAACATGGAGGCTGCGTTACCGTGATGGCACAGGACAAGCCAACAGTCGACATA
GAGTTGGTCACGACGACGGTTAGTAACATGGCCGAGGTAAGATCCTATTGCTACGAGGCATCGATATCGG
ACATGGCTTCGGACAGTCGTTGCCCAACACAAGGTGAAGCCTACCTTGACAAGCAATCAGACACTCAATA
TGTCTGCAAAAGAACATTAGTGGACAGAGGTTGGGGAAACGGTTGTGGACTTTTTGGCAAAGGGAGCTTG
GTGACATGTGCCAAGTTTACGTGTTCTAAGAAGATGACCGGGAAGAGCATTCAACCGGAAAATCTGGAGT
ATCGGATAATGCTATCAGTGCATGGCTCCCAGCATAGCGGGATGATTGGATATGAAACTGACGAAGATAG
AGCGAAAGTCGAGGTTACGCCTAATTCACCAAGAGCGGAAGCAACCTTGGGAGGCTTTGGAAGCTTAGGA
CTTGACTGTGAACCAAGGACAGGCCTTGACTTTTCAGATCTGTATTACCTGACCATGAACAATAAGCATT
GGTTGGTGCACAAAGAGTGGTTTCATGACATCCCATTGCCTTGGCATGCTGGGGCAGACACCGGAACTCC
ACACTGGAACAACAAAGAGGCATTGGTAGAATTCAAGGATGCCCACGCCAAGAGGCAAACCGTCGTCGTT
CTGGGGAGCCAGGAAGGAGCCGTTCACACGGCTCTCGCTGGAGCTCTAGAGGCTGAGATGGATGGTGCAA
AGGGAAGGCTGTTCTCTGGCCATTTGAAATGCCGCCTAAAAATGGACAAGCTTAGATTGAAGGGCGTGTC
ATATTCCTTGTGCACTGCGGCATTCACATTCACCAAGGTCCCAGCTGAAACACTGCATGGAACAGTCACA
GTGGAGGTGCAGTATGCAGGGACAGATGGACCCTGCAAGATCCCAGTCCAGATGGCGGTGGACATGCAGA
CCCTGACCCCAGTTGGAAGGCTGATAACCGCCAACCCCGTGATTACTGAAAGCACTGAGAACTCAAAGAT
GATGTTGGAGCTTGACCCACCATTTGGGGATTCTTACATTGTCATAGGAGTTGGGGACAAGAAAATCACC
CACCACTGGCATAGGAGTGGTAGCACCATCGGAAAGGCATTTGAGGCCACTGTGAGAGGCGCCAAGAGAA
TGGCAGTCCTGGGGGATACAGCCTGGGACTTCGGATCAGTCGGGGGTGTGTTCAACTCACTGGGTAAGGG
CATTCACCAGATTTTTGGAGCAGCCTTCAAATCACTGTTTGGAGGAATGTCCTGGTTCTCACAGATCCTC
ATAGGCACGCTGCTAGTGTGGTTAGGTTTGAACACAAAGAATGGATCTATCTCCCTCACATGCTTGGCCC
TGGGGGGAGTGATGATCTTCCTCTCCACGGCTGTTTCTGCTAACCCAGCTTTCTTGTACAAAGTGGTGTA
AGCGGCCGCCAGCTTTCTAGACCAGTTTAAACATCACCATCACCATCACTAAGTGATTAACCTCAGGTGC
AGGCTGCCTATCAGAAGGTGGTGGCTGGTGTGGCCAATGCCCTGGCTCACAAATACCACTGAGATCGATC
TTTTTCCCTCTGCCAAAAATTATGGGGACATCATGAAGCCCCTTGAGCATCTGACTTCTGGCTAATAAAG
GAAATTTATTTTCATTGCAATAGTGTGTTGGAATTTTTTGTGTCTCTCACTCGGAAGGACATATGGGAGG
GCAAATCATTTAAAACATCAGAATGAGTATTTGGTTTAGAGTTTGGCAACATATGCCCATATGTAACTAG
CATAACCCCTTGGGGCCTCTAAACGGGTCTTGAGGGGTTTTTTGCTGAAAGCATGCGGAGGAAATTCTCC
TTGAAGTTTCCCTGGTGTTCAAAGTAAAGGAGTTTGCACCAGACGCACCTCTGTTCACTGGTCCGGCGTA
TTAAAACACGATACATTGTTATTAGTACATTTATTAAGCGCTAGATTCTGTGCGTTGTTGATTTACAGAC
AATTGTTGTACGTATTTTAATAATTCATTAAATTTATAATCTTTAGGGTGGTATGTTAGAGCGAAAATCA
AATGATTTTCAGCGTCTTTATATCTGAATTTAAATATTAAATCCTCAATAGATTTGTAAAATAGGTTTCG
ATTAGTTTCAAACAAGGGTTGTTTTTCCGAACCGATGGCTGGACTATCTAATGGATTTTCGCTCAACGCC
ACAAAACTTGCCAAATCTTGTAGCAGCAATCTAGCTTTGTCGATATTCGTTTGTGTTTTGTTTTGTAATA
AAGGTTCGACGTCGTTCAAAATATTATGCGCTTTTGTATTTCTTTCATCACTGTCGTTAGTGTACAATTG
ACTCGACGTAAACACGTTAAATAGAGCTTGGACATATTTAACATCGGGCGTGTTAGCTTTATTAGGCCGA
TTATCGTCGTCGTCCCAACCCTCGTCGTTAGAAGTTGCTTCCGAAGACGATTTTGCCATAGCCACACGAC
GCCTATTAATTGTGTCGGCTAACACGTCCGCGATCAAATTTGTAGTTGAGCTTTTTGGAATTGCGATCGC
ATAACTTCGTATAGCATACATTATACGAAGTTATAAGCTCGGAACGCTGCGCTCGGTCGTTCGGCTGCGG
CGAGCGGTATCAGCTCACTCAAAGGCGGTAATACGGTTATCCACAGAATCAGGGGATAACGCAGGAAAGA
ACATGTGAGCAAAAGGCCAGCAAAAGGCCAGGAACCGTAAAAAGGCCGCGTTGCTGGCGTTTTTCCATAG
GCTCCGCCCCCTGACGAGCATCACAAAAATCGACGCTCAAGTCAGAGGTGGCGAAACCCGACAGGACTAT
AAAGATACCAGGCGTTTCCCCCTGGAAGCTCCCTCGTGCGCTCTCCTGTTCCGACCCTGCCGCTTACCGG
ATACCTGTCCGCCTTTCTCCCTTCGGGAAGCGTGGCGCTTTCTCATAGCTCACGCTGTAGGTATCTCAGT
TCGGTGTAGGTCGTTCGCTCCAAGCTGGGCTGTGTGCACGAACCCCCCGTTCAGCCCGACCGCTGCGCCT
TATCCGGTAACTATCGTCTTGAGTCCAACCCGGTAAGACACGACTTATCGCCACTGGCAGCAGCCACTGG
TAACAGGATTAGCAGAGCGAGGTATGTAGGCGGTGCTACAGAGTTCTTGAAGTGGTGGCCTAACTACGGC
TACACTAGAAGAACAGTATTTGGTATCTGCGCTCTGCTGAAGCCAGTTACCTTCGGAAAAAGAGTTGGTA
GCTCTTGATCCGGCAAACAAACCACCGCTGGTAGCGGTGGTTTTTTTGTTTGCAAGCAGCAGATTACGCG
CAGAAAAAAAGGATCTCAAGAAGATCCTTTGTTACCAATGCTTAATCAGTGAGGCACCTATCTCAGCGAT
CTGTCTATTTCGTTCATCCATAGTTGCCTGACTCCCCGTCGTGTAGATAACTACGATACGGGAGGGCTTA
CCATCTGGCCCCAGTGCTGCAATGATACCGCGAGACCCACGCTCACCGGCTCCAGATTTATCAGCAATAA
ACCAGCCAGCCGGAAGGGCCGAGCGCAGAAGTGGTCCTGCAACTTTATCCGCCTCCATCCAGTCTATTAA
TTGTTGCCGGGAAGCTAGAGTAAGTAGTTCGCCAGTTAATAGTTTGCGCAACGTTGTTGCCATTGCTACA
GGCATCGTGGTGTCACGCTCGTCGTTTGGTATGGCTTCATTCAGCTCCGGTTCCCAACGATCAAGGCGAG
TTACATGATCCCCCATGTTGTGCAAAAAAGCGGTTAGCTCCTTCGGTCCTCCGATCGTTGTCAGAAGTAA
GTTGGCCGCAGTGTTATCACTCATGGTTATGGCAGCACTGCATAATTCTCTTACTGTCATGCCATCCGTA
AGATGCTTTTCTGTGACTGGTGAGTACTCAACCAAGTCATTCTGAGAATAGTGTATGCGGCGACCGAGTT
GCTCTTGCCCGGCGTCAATACGGGATAATACCGCGCCACATAGCAGAACTTTAAAAGTGCTCATCATTGG
AAAACGTTCTTCGGGGCGAAAACTCTCAAGGATCTTACCGCTGTTGAGATCCAGTTCGATGTAACCCACT
CGTGCACCCAACTGATCTTCAGCATCTTTTACTTTCACCAGCGTTTCTGGGTGAGCAAAAACAGGAAGGC
AAAATGCCGCAAAAAAGGGAATAAGGGCGACACGGAAATGTTGAATACTCATACTCTTCCTTTTTCAATA
TTATTGAAGCATTTATCAGGGTTATTGTCTCATGTCCGCGCGTT
Features (pLannotate 1.2.2; 21 found; start..end, strand, type, name):
      4..39      +  CDS            lef2 (fragment): baculovirus late expression factor 2
    181..1008    +  misc_recomb    baculovirus recombination region (lef2/ORF603): contains ORF603 and part of lef2
   1020..1078    +  misc_recomb    baculovirus recombination region (ORF603) (fragment): contains ORF603 and part of lef2
   1140..1443    +  enhancer       CMV enhancer: human cytomegalovirus immediate early enhancer
   1449..1726    +  promoter       chicken β-actin promoter: No description available
   1727..1862    +  intron         hybrid intron (fragment): hybrid between chicken β-actin (CBA) and minute virus of mice (MMV) introns (Gray et al., 2011)
   1951..2081    +  intron         chimeric intron (fragment): chimera between introns from chicken β-actin and rabbit β-globin
   2147..2165    +  promoter       T7 promoter: promoter for bacteriophage T7 RNA polymerase
   2339..3040    +  CDS            mCherry: mCherry is a basic (constitutively fluorescent) red fluorescent protein published in 2004, derived from Discosoma sp.. It is reported to be a very rapidly-maturing monomer with low acid sensitivity.
   3065..3089    +  protein_bind   attB1: mutant version of attB; recombination site for the Gateway® BP reaction BP Clonase™
   3092..4594    +  CDS            POLG_DEN2U (fragment): Experimental evidence at protein level: Swiss-Prot protein existence level 1. [Non-structural protein 1]: Disrupts the host endothelial glycocalyx layer of host pulmonary microvascular endothelial cells, inducing degradation of sialic acid and shedding of heparan sulfate proteoglycans. NS1 induces expression of sialidases, heparanase, and activates cathepsin L, which activates heparanase via enzymatic cleavage. These effects are probably linked to the endothelial hyperpermeability observed in severe dengue disease. From Dengue virus type 2 (strain Thailand/PUO-218/1980) (DENV-2).
   4593..4617    -  protein_bind   attB2: mutant version of attB; recombination site for the Gateway® BP reaction BP Clonase™
   4652..4669    +  CDS            7xHis (fragment): 6xHis affinity tag
   4681..4749    +  CDS            HBB (fragment): HBB_PONPY - Experimental evidence at transcript level: Swiss-Prot protein existence level 2. Involved in oxygen transport from the lung to the various peripheral tissues. From Pongo pygmaeus (Bornean orangutan).
   4824..4879    +  polyA_signal   β-globin poly(A) signal: rabbit β-globin polyadenylation signal (Gil and Proudfoot, 1987)
   4967..5014    +  terminator     T7 terminator: transcription terminator for bacteriophage T7 RNA polymerase
   5027..5732    +  misc_recomb    baculovirus recombination region (ORF1629): contains part of ORF1629
   5741..5774    +  protein_bind   loxP: Cre-mediated recombination occurs in the 8-bp core sequence (GCATACAT). Cre recombinase
   5942..6529    -  rep_origin     ori: high-copy-number ColE1/pMB1/pBR322/pUC origin of replication
   6542..7402    -  CDS            AmpR: β-lactamase; bla; confers resistance to ampicillin, carbenicillin, and related antibiotics
   7403..7454    -  promoter       AmpR promoter (fragment): bla
