[The description below was written by a language model from this plasmid's Addgene catalogue record and pLannotate feature annotations shown in this document.]
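Description:
pmCellFree_KA2_ZIKV E is a multi-host expression plasmid built on the pmCellFree_KA2 backbone. It is designed to produce the Zika virus Envelope (E) protein as an N-terminal mCherry fusion, either in cell-free translation systems or in mammalian cells. It is maintained in E. coli through a high-copy ColE1/pUC-type origin and selected with ampicillin via the β-lactamase gene. The catalogue lists the vector type as bacterial expression, but the stated purpose and promoter arrangement point to in vitro and mammalian use.

The expression cassette stacks two promoter systems. A CAG-type unit (CMV enhancer, chicken β-actin promoter and chimeric intron fragments) drives transcription in mammalian cells. It is followed by a T7 promoter, which allows transcription by T7 RNA polymerase for coupled cell-free reactions. Downstream lies the mCherry coding sequence, then the E gene, which was inserted by Gateway recombination and is flanked by attB1 and attB2 sites. The annotation tool labelled this roughly 1.5 kb insert as a dengue polyprotein fragment with an NS1 description. This most likely reflects flavivirus homology matching, since the record identifies the insert as ZIKV Envelope from the reference Zika genome. The catalogue describes an 8xHis tag at the N-terminus with mCherry, which the feature table does not show; the table does detect a short His-tag fragment after attB2, and whether that fragment is translated is not stated. A rabbit β-globin poly(A) signal and a T7 terminator close the cassette.

The cassette is bracketed by baculovirus recombination regions (lef2/ORF603 and ORF1629), which could allow transfer into a baculovirus genome, and a loxP site is also present. The record does not describe a use for either. The associated publication title indicates that the plasmid was part of a set used to map interactions among cell-free expressed Zika proteins.
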