Addgene plasmid #145361: pmCellFree_KA2_ZIKV E
Purpose: Cell-free/mammalian expression vector for Zika virus Envelope protein with N-term mCherry
Depositing lab: Rob Parton. Depositing organization: University of Queensland. Publication: Mapping Interactions among Cell-Free Expressed Zika Virus Proteins. Varasteh Moradi S, Gagoski D, Mureev S, Walden P, McMahon KA, Parton RG, Johnston WA, Alexandrov K. J Proteome Res. 2020 Apr 3;19(4):1522-1532. doi: 10.1021/acs.jproteome.9b00771. Epub 2020 Mar 9. PubMed 32081002.
Backbone
  Vector backbone: pmCellFree_KA2
  Vector type: Bacterial Expression
Growth in bacteria
  Bacterial resistance: Ampicillin, 100 μg/mL
  Growth temperature: 37°C
  Growth strain: DH5alpha
  Copy number: High Copy
Gene/Insert
  Gene/Insert name: ZIKV Envelope
  Species: NC_012532 (ZIKAV)
  Promoter: T7- CMV/CAG
  Tag / fusion protein: 8xHis and mCherry (N terminal on backbone)
  Cloning method: Gateway Cloning
Terms and licenses: Academic/Nonprofit Terms; Industry Terms: Not Available to Industry
How to cite: pmCellFree_KA2_ZIKV E was a gift from Rob Parton (Addgene plasmid # 145361 ; http://n2t.net/addgene:145361 ; RRID:Addgene_145361)
